>Addgene plasmid #76753 | DYRK1A gRNA (BRDN0001149496) | addgene full sequence | sequence record 186438 | Addgene Assembled Sequence
CCCGGGTGCAAAGATGGATAAAGTTTTAAACAGAGAGGAATCTTTGCAGCTAATGGACCTTCTAGGTCTT
GAAAGGAGTGGGAATTGGCTCCGGTGCCCGTCAGTGGGCAGAGCGCACATCGCCCACAGTCCCCGAGAAG
TTGGGGGGAGGGGTCGGCAATTGATCCGGTGCCTAGAGAAGGTGGCGCGGGGTAAACTGGGAAAGTGATG
TCGTGTACTGGCTCCGCCTTTTTCCCGAGGGTGGGGGAGAACCGTATATAAGTGCAGTAGTCGCCGTGAA
CGTTCTTTTTCGCAACGGGTTTGCCGCCAGAACACAGGTAAGTGCCGTGTGTGGTTCCCGCGGGCCTGGC
CTCTTTACGGGTTATGGCCCTTGCGTGCCTTGAATTACTTCCACCTGGCTGCAGTACGTGATTCTTGATC
CCGAGCTTCGGGTTGGAAGTGGGTGGGAGAGTTCGAGGCCTTGCGCTTAAGGAGCCCCTTCGCCTCGTGC
TTGAGTTGAGGCCTGGCCTGGGCGCTGGGGCCGCCGCGTGCGAATCTGGTGGCACCTTCGCGCCTGTCTC
GCTGCTTTCGATAAGTCTCTAGCCATTTAAAATTTTTGATGACCTGCTGCGACGCTTTTTTTCTGGCAAG
ATAGTCTTGTAAATGCGGGCCAAGATCTGCACACTGGTATTTCGGTTTTTGGGGCCGCGGGCGGCGACGG
GGCCCGTGCGTCCCAGCGCACATGTTCGGCGAGGCGGGGCCTGCGAGCGCGGCCACCGAGAATCGGACGG
GGGTAGTCTCAAGCTGGCCGGCCTGCTCTGGTGCCTGGCCTCGCGCCGCCGTGTATCGCCCCGCCCTGGG
CGGCAAGGCTGGCCCGGTCGGCACCAGTTGCGTGAGCGGAAAGATGGCCGCTTCCCGGCCCTGCTGCAGG
GAGCTCAAAATGGAGGACGCGGCGCTCGGGAGAGCGGGCGGGTGAGTCACCCACACAAAGGAAAAGGGCC
TTTCCGTCCTCAGCCGTCGCTTCATGTGACTCCACGGAGTACCGGGCGCCGTCCAGGCACCTCGATTAGT
TCTCGAGCTTTTGGAGTACGTCGTCTTTAGGTTGGGGGGAGGGGTTTTATGCGATGGAGTTTCCCCACAC
TGAGTGGGTGGAGACTGAAGTTAGGCCAGCTTGGCACTTGATGTAATTCTCCTTGGAATTTGCCCTTTTT
GAGTTTGGATCTTGGTTCATTCTCAAGCCTCAGACAGTGGTTCAAAGTTTTTTTCTTCCATTTCAGGTGT
CGTGACGTACGGCCACCATGACCGAGTACAAGCCCACGGTGCGCCTCGCCACCCGCGACGACGTCCCCAG
GGCCGTACGCACCCTCGCCGCCGCGTTCGCCGACTACCCCGCCACGCGCCACACCGTCGATCCGGACCGC
CACATCGAGCGGGTCACCGAGCTGCAAGAACTCTTCCTCACGCGCGTCGGGCTCGACATCGGCAAGGTGT
GGGTCGCGGACGACGGCGCCGCCGTGGCGGTCTGGACCACGCCGGAGAGCGTCGAAGCGGGGGCGGTGTT
CGCCGAGATCGGCCCGCGCATGGCCGAGTTGAGCGGTTCCCGGCTGGCCGCGCAGCAACAGATGGAAGGC
CTCCTGGCGCCGCACCGGCCCAAGGAGCCCGCGTGGTTCCTGGCCACCGTCGGAGTCTCGCCCGACCACC
AGGGCAAGGGTCTGGGCAGCGCCGTCGTGCTCCCCGGAGTGGAGGCGGCCGAGCGCGCCGGGGTGCCCGC
CTTCCTGGAGACCTCCGCGCCCCGCAACCTCCCCTTCTACGAGCGGCTCGGCTTCACCGTCACCGCCGAC
GTCGAGGTGCCCGAAGGACCGCGCACCTGGTGCATGACCCGCAAGCCCGGTGCCTGAACGCGTTAAGTCG
ACAATCAACCTCTGGATTACAAAATTTGTGAAAGATTGACTGGTATTCTTAACTATGTTGCTCCTTTTAC
GCTATGTGGATACGCTGCTTTAATGCCTTTGTATCATGCTATTGCTTCCCGTATGGCTTTCATTTTCTCC
TCCTTGTATAAATCCTGGTTGCTGTCTCTTTATGAGGAGTTGTGGCCCGTTGTCAGGCAACGTGGCGTGG
TGTGCACTGTGTTTGCTGACGCAACCCCCACTGGTTGGGGCATTGCCACCACCTGTCAGCTCCTTTCCGG
GACTTTCGCTTTCCCCCTCCCTATTGCCACGGCGGAACTCATCGCCGCCTGCCTTGCCCGCTGCTGGACA
GGGGCTCGGCTGTTGGGCACTGACAATTCCGTGGTGTTGTCGGGGAAATCATCGTCCTTTCCTTGGCTGC
TCGCCTGTGTTGCCACCTGGATTCTGCGCGGGACGTCCTTCTGCTACGTCCCTTCGGCCCTCAATCCAGC
GGACCTTCCTTCCCGCGGCCTGCTGCCGGCTCTGCGGCCTCTTCCGCGTCTTCGCCTTCGCCCTCAGACG
AGTCGGATCTCCCTTTGGGCCGCCTCCCCGCGTCGACTTTAAGACCAATGACTTACAAGGCAGCTGTAGA
TCTTAGCCACTTTTTAAAAGAAAAGGGGGGACTGGAAGGGCTAATTCACTCCCAACGAAGACAAGATCTG
CTTTTTGCTTGTACTGGGTCTCTCTGGTTAGACCAGATCTGAGCCTGGGAGCTCTCTGGCTAACTAGGGA
ACCCACTGCTTAAGCCTCAATAAAGCTTGCCTTGAGTGCTTCAAGTAGTGTGTGCCCGTCTGTTGTGTGA
CTCTGGTAACTAGAGATCCCTCAGACCCTTTTAGTCAGTGTGGAAAATCTCTAGCAGTACGTATAGTAGT
TCATGTCATCTTATTATTCAGTATTTATAACTTGCAAAGAAATGAATATCAGAGAGTGAGAGGAACTTGT
TTATTGCAGCTTATAATGGTTACAAATAAAGCAATAGCATCACAAATTTCACAAATAAAGCATTTTTTTC
ACTGCATTCTAGTTGTGGTTTGTCCAAACTCATCAATGTATCTTATCATGTCTGGCTCTAGCTATCCCGC
CCCTAACTCCGCCCATCCCGCCCCTAACTCCGCCCAGTTCCGCCCATTCTCCGCCCCATGGCTGACTAAT
TTTTTTTATTTATGCAGAGGCCGAGGCCGCCTCGGCCTCTGAGCTATTCCAGAAGTAGTGAGGAGGCTTT
TTTGGAGGCCTAGGGACGTACCCAATTCGCCCTATAGTGAGTCGTATTACGCGCGCTCACTGGCCGTCGT
TTTACAACGTCGTGACTGGGAAAACCCTGGCGTTACCCAACTTAATCGCCTTGCAGCACATCCCCCTTTC
GCCAGCTGGCGTAATAGCGAAGAGGCCCGCACCGATCGCCCTTCCCAACAGTTGCGCAGCCTGAATGGCG
AATGGG
[124 nt withheld, positions 3367-3490]
C
[91 nt withheld, positions 3492-3582]
A
[49 nt withheld, positions 3584-3632]
CCTTTGACGTTGGAGTCCACGTTCTTT
[37 nt withheld, positions 3660-3696]
ACCCTATCTCGGTCTATTCTTTTGATTTATAAGGGATTTTGCCGATTTCGGCCTATTGGTTAAAAAATGA
GCTGATTTAACAAAAATTTAACGCGAATTTTAACAAAATATTAACGCTTACAATTTAGGTGGCACTTTTC
GGGGAAATGTGCGCGGAACCCCTATTTGTTTATTTTTCTAAATACATTCAAATATGTATCCGCTCATGAG
ACAATAACCCTGATAAATGCTTCAATAATATTGAAAAAGGAAGAGTATGAGTATTCAACATTTCCGTGTC
GCCCTTATTCCCTTTTTTGCGGCATTTTGCCTTCCTGTTTTTGCTCACCCAGAAACGCTGGTGAAAGTAA
AAGATGCTGAAGATCAGTTGGGTGCACGAGTGGGTTACATCGAACTGGATCTCAACAGCGGTAAGATCCT
TGAGAGTTTTCGCCCCGAAGAACGTTTTCCAATGATGAGCACTTTTAAAGTTCTGCTATGTGGCGCGGTA
TTATCCCGTATTGACGCCGGGCAAGAGCAACTCGGTCGCCGCATACACTATTCTCAGAATGACTTGGTTG
AGTACTCACCAGTCACAGAAAAGCATCTTACGGATGGCATGACAGTAAGAGAATTATGCAGTGCTGCCAT
AACCATGAGTGATAACACTGCGGCCAACTTACTTCTGACAACGATCGGAGGACCGAAGGAGCTAACCGCT
TTTTTGCACAACATGGGGGATCATGTAACTCGCCTTGATCGTTGGGAACCGGAGCTGAATGAAGCCATAC
CAAACGACGAGCGTGACACCACGATGCCTGTAGCAATGGCAACAACGTTGCGCAAACTATTAACTGGCGA
ACTACTTACTCTAGCTTCCCGGCAACAATTAATAGACTGGATGGAGGCGGATAAAGTTGCAGGACCACTT
CTGCGCTCGGCCCTTCCGGCTGGCTGGTTTATTGCTGATAAATCTGGAGCCGGTGAGCGTGGGTCTCGCG
GTATCATTGCAGCACTGGGGCCAGATGGTAAGCCCTCCCGTATCGTAGTTATCTACACGACGGGGAGTCA
GGCAACTATGGATGAACGAAATAGACAGATCGCTGAGATAGGTGCCTCACTGATTAAGCATTGGTAACTG
TCAGACCAAGTTTACTCATATATACTTTAGATTGATTTAAAACTTCATTTTTAATTTAAAAGGATCTAGG
TGAAGATCCTTTTTGATAATCTCATGACCAAAATCCCTTAACGTGAGTTTTCGTTCCACTGAGCGTCAGA
CCCCGTAGAAAAGATCAAAGGATCTTCTTGAGATCCTTTTTTTCTGCGCGTAATCTGCTGCTTGCAAACA
AAAAAACCACCGCTACCAGCGGTGGTTTGTTTGCCGGATCAAGAGCTACCAACTCTTTTTCCGAAGGTAA
CTGGCTTCAGCAGAGCGCAGATACCAAATACTGTTCTTCTAGTGTAGCCGTAGTTAGGCCACCACTTCAA
GAACTCTGTAGCACCGCCTACATACCTCGCTCTGCTAATCCTGTTACCAGTGGCTGCTGCCAGTGGCGAT
AAGTCGTGTCTTACCGGGTTGGACTCAAGACGATAGTTACCGGATAAGGCGCAGCGGTCGGGCTGAACGG
GGGGTTCGTGCACACAGCCCAGCTTGGAGCGAACGACCTACACCGAACTGAGATACCTACAGCGTGAGCT
ATGAGAAAGCGCCACGCTTCCCGAAGGGAGAAAGGCGGACAGGTATCCGGTAAGCGGCAGGGTCGGAACA
GGAGAGCGCACGAGGGAGCTTCCAGGGGGAAACGCCTGGTATCTTTATAGTCCTGTCGGGTTTCGCCACC
TCTGACTTGAGCGTCGATTTTTGTGATGCTCGTCAGGGGGGCGGAGCCTATGGAAAAACGCCAGCAACGC
GGCCTTTTTACGGTTCCTGGCCTTTTGCTGGCCTTTTGCTCACATGTTCTTTCCTGCGTTATCCCCTGAT
TCTGTGGATAACCGTATTACCGCCTTTGAGTGAGCTGATACCGCTCGCCGCAGCCGAACGACCGAGCGCA
GCGAGTCAGTGAGCGAGGAAGCGGAAGAGCGCCCAATACGCAAACCGCCTCTCCCCGCGCGTTGGCCGAT
TCATTAATGCAGCTGGCACGACAGGTTTCCCGACTGGAAAGCGGGCAGTGAGCGCAACGCAATTAATGTG
AGTTAGCTCACTCATTAGGCACCCCAGGCTTTACACTTTATGCTTCCGGCTCGTATGTTGTGTGGAATTG
TGAGCGGATAACAATTTCACACAGGAAACAGCTATGACCATGATTACGCCAAGCGCGCAATTAACCCTCA
CTAAAGGGAACAAAAGCTGGAGCTGCAAGCTTAATGTAGTCTTATGCAATACTCTTGTAGTCTTGCAACA
TGGTAACGATGAGTTAGCAACATGCCTTACAAGGAGAGAAAAAGCACCGTGCATGCCGATTGGTGGAAGT
AAGGTGGTACGATCGTGCCTTATTAGGAAGGCAACAGACGGGTCTGACATGGATTGGACGAACCACTGAA
TTGCCGCATTGCAGAGATATTGTATTTAAGTGCCTAGCTCGATACATAAACGGGTCTCTCTGGTTAGACC
AGATCTGAGCCTGGGAGCTCTCTGGCTAACTAGGGAACCCACTGCTTAAGCCTCAATAAAGCTTGCCTTG
AGTGCTTCAAGTAGTGTGTGCCCGTCTGTTGTGTGACTCTGGTAACTAGAGATCCCTCAGACCCTTTTAG
TCAGTGTGGAAAATCTCTAGCAGTGGCGCCCGAACAGGGACTTGAAAGCGAAAGGGAAACCAGAGGAGCT
CTCTCGACGCAGGACTCGGCTTGCTGAAGCGCGCACGGCAAGAGGCGAGGGGCGGCGACTGGTGAGTACG
CCAAAAATTTTGACTAGCGGAGGCTAGAAGGAGAGAGATGGGTGCGAGAGCGTCAGTATTAAGCGGGGGA
GAATTAGATCGCGATGGGAAAAAATTCGGTTAAGGCCAGGGGGAAAGAAAAAATATAAATTAAAACATAT
AGTATGGGCAAGCAGGGAGCTAGAACGATTCGCAGTTAATCCTGGCCTGTTAGAAACATCAGAAGGCTGT
AGACAAATACTGGGACAGCTACAACCATCCCTTCAGACAGGATCAGAAGAACTTAGATCATTATATAATA
CAGTAGCAACCCTCTATTGTGTGCATCAAAGGATAGAGATAAAAGACACCAAGGAAGCTTTAGACAAGAT
AGAGGAAGAGCAAAACAAAAGTAAGACCACCGCACAGCAAGCGGCCGCTGATCTTCAGACCTGGAGGAGG
AGATATGAGGGACAATTGGAGAAGTGAATTATATAAATATAAAGTAGTAAAAATTGAACCATTAGGAGTA
GCACCCACCAAGGCAAAGAGAAGAGTGGTGCAGAGAGAAAAAAGAGCAGTGGGAATAGGAGCTTTGTTCC
TTGGGTTCTTGGGAGCAGCAGGAAGCACTATGGGCGCAGCGTCAATGACGCTGACGGTACAGGCCAGACA
ATTATTGTCTGGTATAGTGCAGCAGCAGAACAATTTGCTGAGGGCTATTGAGGCGCAACAGCATCTGTTG
CAACTCACAGTCTGGGGCATCAAGCAGCTCCAGGCAAGAATCCTGGCTGTGGAAAGATACCTAAAGGATC
AACAGCTCCTGGGGATTTGGGGTTGCTCTGGAAAACTCATTTGCACCACTGCTGTGCCTTGGAATGCTAG
TTGGAGTAATAAATCTCTGGAACAGATTTGGAATCACACGACCTGGATGGAGTGGGACAGAGAAATTAAC
AATTACACAAGCTTAATACACTCCTTAATTGAAGAATCGCAAAACCAGCAAGAAAAGAATGAACAAGAAT
TATTGGAATTAGATAAATGGGCAAGTTTGTGGAATTGGTTTAACATAACAAATTGGCTGTGGTATATAAA
ATTATTCATAATGATAGTAGGAGGCTTGGTAGGTTTAAGAATAGTTTTTGCTGTACTTTCTATAGTGAAT
AGAGTTAGGCAGGGATATTCACCATTATCGTTTCAGACCCACCTCCCAACCCCGAGGGGACCCAGAGAGG
GCCTATTTCCCATGATTCCTTCATATTTGCATATACGATACAAGGCTGTTAGAGAGATAATTAGAATTAA
TTTGACTGTAAACACAAAGATATTAGTACAAAATACGTGACGTAGAAAGTAATAATTTCTTGGGTAGTTT
GCAGTTTTAAAATTATGTTTTAAAATGGACTATCATATGCTTACCGTAACTTGAAAGTATTTCGATTTCT
TGGCTTTATATATCTTGTGGAAAGGACGAAACACCGTTCAACCAAAATACACCCGAGTTTTAGAGCTAGA
AATAGCAAGTTAAAATAAGGCTAGTCCGTTATCAACTTGAAAAAGTGGCACCGAGTCGGTGCTTTTTTAA
GCTTGGCGTAACTAGATCTTGAGACAAATGGCAGTATTCATCCACAATTTTAAAAGAAAAGGGGGGATTG
GGGGGTACAGTGCAGGGGAAAGAATAGTAGACATAATAGCAACAGACATACAAACTAAAGAATTACAAAA
ACAAATTACAAAAATTCAAAATTTTCGGGTTTATTACAGGGACAGCAGAGATCCACTTTGGCGCCGGCTC
GAGGGGG
Features (pLannotate 1.2.2; 29 found; start..end, strand, type, name):
     14..80      +  CDS            small t antigen (fragment): SV40 (simian virus 40) small t antigen
    106..317     +  promoter       EF-1α core promoter: core promoter for human elongation factor EF-1α
    318..1256    +  intron         EF-1α intron A: intron upstream of the start codon of human EF-1α
   1278..1877    +  CDS            PuroR (fragment): puromycin N-acetyltransferase; pac from Streptomyces; confers resistance to puromycin
   1893..2481    +  misc_feature   WPRE: woodchuck hepatitis virus posttranscriptional regulatory element
   2532..2551    +  misc_feature   cPPT/CTS (fragment): central polypurine tract and central termination sequence of HIV-1
   2553..2786    +  LTR            3' LTR (ΔU3): self-inactivating 3' long terminal repeat (LTR) from HIV-1
   2864..2985    +  polyA_signal   SV40 poly(A) signal: SV40 polyadenylation signal
   3025..3160    +  rep_origin     SV40 ori: SV40 origin of replication
   3181..3199    -  promoter       T7 promoter: promoter for bacteriophage T7 RNA polymerase
   3207..3362    +  CDS            lacZα (fragment): LacZα fragment of β-galactosidase; lacZ fragment
   3367..3795    +  rep_origin     f1 ori (sequence partly withheld): f1 bacteriophage origin of replication; arrow indicates direction of (+) strand synthesis
   3848..3952    +  promoter       AmpR promoter: bla
   3953..4813    +  CDS            AmpR: β-lactamase; bla; confers resistance to ampicillin, carbenicillin, and related antibiotics
   4984..5572    +  rep_origin     ori: high-copy-number ColE1/pMB1/pBR322/pUC origin of replication
   5755..5847    +  CDS            lacI (fragment): lac repressor; lacI; The lac repressor binds to the lac operator to inhibit transcription in E. coli. This inhibition can be relieved by adding lactose or isopropyl-β-D-thiogalactopyranoside (IPTG).
   5860..5881    +  protein_bind   CAP binding site: CAP binding activates transcription in the presence of cAMP. E. coli catabolite activator protein
   5896..5926    +  promoter       lac promoter: promoter for the E. coli lac operon
   5934..5950    +  protein_bind   lac operator: The lac repressor binds to the lac operator to inhibit transcription in E. coli. This inhibition can be relieved by adding lactose or isopropyl-β-D-thiogalactopyranoside (IPTG). lac repressor encoded by lacI
   5995..6013    +  promoter       T3 promoter: promoter for bacteriophage T3 RNA polymerase
   6041..6267    +  promoter       RSV promoter: Rous sarcoma virus enhancer/promoter
   6268..6448    +  LTR            5' LTR (truncated): truncated 5' long terminal repeat (LTR) from HIV-1
   6495..6620    +  misc_feature   HIV-1 Ψ: packaging signal of human immunodeficiency virus type 1
   6604..6967    +  CDS            HIV-1 gag (fragment): gag protein from human immunodeficiency virus 1; gag
   7113..7346    +  misc_feature   RRE: The Rev response element (RRE) of HIV-1 allows for Rev-dependent mRNA export from the nucleus to the cytoplasm.
   7723..7749    +  CDS            Rev (fragment): human immunodeficiency virus 1 (HIV-1) Rev protein; rev; enhances nuclear export of unspliced and incompletely spliced viral mRNAs
   7753..7993    +  promoter       U6 promoter: RNA polymerase III promoter for human U6 snRNA
   8023..8098    +  misc_RNA       gRNA scaffold: guide RNA scaffold for the Streptococcus pyogenes CRISPR/Cas9 system
   8154..8271    +  misc_feature   cPPT/CTS: central polypurine tract and central termination sequence of HIV-1
