[The description below was written by a language model from this plasmid's Addgene catalogue record and pLannotate feature annotations shown in this document.]
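Description:
DYRK1A gRNA (BRDN0001149496) is a third-generation lentiviral CRISPR guide plasmid built on the lentiGuide-Puro backbone, carrying a single guide RNA directed against human DYRK1A. The guide was designed against several DYRK1A reference transcripts and belongs to a human kinome gRNA collection. In bacteria the 8.3 kb plasmid is maintained by a high-copy ColE1/pUC-type origin and selected through the β-lactamase (AmpR) gene. An f1 origin, an SV40 origin and leftover lac and T7/T3 promoter elements are also annotated as backbone remnants.

The lentiviral transfer cassette begins with an RSV promoter fused to a truncated HIV-1 5' LTR, which makes genomic RNA production independent of Tat. It continues through the Ψ packaging signal with a partial gag sequence, the Rev response element for nuclear export of the unspliced genome, and a cPPT/CTS element. The cassette ends in a ΔU3 self-inactivating 3' LTR followed by an SV40 polyadenylation signal. Within this frame, the human U6 RNA polymerase III promoter drives the targeting spacer joined to the Streptococcus pyogenes Cas9 gRNA scaffold. A separate EF-1α promoter, consisting of the core promoter plus intron A, expresses puromycin N-acetyltransferase, with a WPRE downstream to enhance transcript expression, so that transduced mammalian cells can be selected with puromycin.

The plasmid does not encode Cas9. It is meant to be used in cells that already express the nuclease or alongside a separate Cas9 lentiviral vector, for targeting DYRK1A with Cas9, typically to disrupt the gene.
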