Addgene plasmid #76753: DYRK1A gRNA (BRDN0001149496)
Purpose: 3rd generation lentiviral gRNA plasmid targeting human DYRK1A
Depositing lab: John Doench & David Root. Depositing organization: Broad Institute. Publication: Optimized sgRNA design to maximize activity and minimize off-target effects of CRISPR-Cas9. Doench JG, Fusi N, Sullender M, Hegde M, Vaimberg EW, Donovan KF, Smith I, Tothova Z, Wilen C, Orchard R, Virgin HW, Listgarten J, Root DE. Nat Biotechnol. 2016 Jan 18. doi: 10.1038/nbt.3437. PubMed 26780180.
Backbone
  Vector backbone: lentiGuide-Puro
  Backbone manufacturer: Zhang Lab (Addgene plasmid # 52963)
  Vector type: Mammalian Expression, Lentiviral, CRISPR
  Selectable markers: Puromycin
Growth in bacteria
  Bacterial resistance: Ampicillin, 100 μg/mL
  Growth temperature: 37°C
  Growth strain: DH5alpha
  Copy number: High Copy
Gene/Insert
  Gene/Insert name: DYRK1A (alt names: DYRK1A; NM_001396.3)
  gRNA/shRNA sequence: TTCAACCAAAATACACCCGA
  Species: H. sapiens (human)
  Entrez Gene: DYRK1A (a.k.a. DYRK, DYRK1, HP86, MNB, MNBH, MRD7)
  Promoter: hU6
  Cloning method: Unknown
  Sequencing primers: 5′ U6-F; 3′ pS2-R
Terms and licenses: Academic/Nonprofit Terms; Industry Terms: Not Available to Industry
Depositor comments: The gRNA was designed to target the following Genbank reference sequence(s): NM_001396.3,NM_101395.2,NM_130436.2,NM_130438.2. Note that this plasmid does NOT contain Cas9. It should be used in conjunction with lentiCas9-Blast (Addgene #52962) or otherwise with cell lines already expressing Cas9. Browse the full kinome gRNA library at http://www.addgene.org/pooled-library/broadgpp-human-kinome/ or visit http://www.broadinstitute.org/rnai/public/ for detailed protocols and information.
How to cite: DYRK1A gRNA (BRDN0001149496) was a gift from John Doench & David Root (Addgene plasmid # 76753 ; http://n2t.net/addgene:76753 ; RRID:Addgene_76753)
