>Addgene plasmid #76753 | DYRK1A gRNA (BRDN0001149496) | depositor partial sequence | sequence record 144213 | Target Sequence
TTCAACCAAAATACACCCGA
