>Addgene plasmid #76753 | DYRK1A gRNA (BRDN0001149496) | addgene partial sequence | sequence record 186437 | hU6-F
TAGAAAGTAATAATTTCTTGGGTAGTTTGCAGTTTTAAAATTATGTTTTAAAATGGACTATCATATGCTT
ACCGTAACTTGAAAGTATTTCGATTTCTTGGCTTTATATATCTTGTGGAAAGGACGAAACACCGTTCAAC
CAAAATACACCCGAGTTTTAGAGCTAGAAATAGCAAGTTAAAATAAGGCTAGTCCGTTATCAACTTGAAA
AAGTGGCACCGAGTCGGTGCTTTTTTAAGCTTGGCGTAACTAGATCTTGAGACAAATGGCAGTATTCATC
CACAATTTTAAAAGAAAAGGGGGGATTGGGGGGTACAGTGCAGGGGAAAGAATAGTAGACATAATAGCAA
CAGACATACAAACTAAAGAATTACAAAAACAAATTACAAAAATTCAAAATTTTCGGGTTTATTACAGGGA
CAGCAGAGATCCACTTTGGCGCCGGCTCGAGGGGGCCCGGGTGCAAAGATGGATAAAGTTTTAAACAGAG
AGGAATCTTTGCAGCTAATGGACCTTCTAGGTCTTGAAAGGAGTGGGAATTGGCTCCGGTGCCCGTCAGT
GGGCAGAGCG
